>Addgene plasmid #223058 | pdest METTL1-WT Neo | addgene full sequence | sequence record 440948 | Addgene NGS Result
AGGTGGCACTTTTCGGGGAAATGTGCGCGGAACCCCTATTTGTTTATTTTTCTAAATACATTCAAATATG
TATCCGCTCATGAGACAATAACCCTGATAAATGCTTCAATAATATTGAAAAAGGAAGAGTATGAGTATTC
AACATTTCCGTGTCGCCCTTATTCCCTTTTTTGCGGCATTTTGCCTTCCTGTTTTTGCTCACCCAGAAAC
GCTGGTGAAAGTAAAAGATGCTGAAGATCAGTTGGGTGCACGAGTGGGTTACATCGAACTGGATCTCAAC
AGCGGTAAGATCCTTGAGAGTTTTCGCCCCGAAGAACGTTTTCCAATGATGAGCACTTTTAAAGTTCTGC
TATGTGGCGCGGTATTATCCCGTATTGACGCCGGGCAAGAGCAACTCGGTCGCCGCATACACTATTCTCA
GAATGACTTGGTTGAGTACTCACCAGTCACAGAAAAGCATCTTACGGATGGCATGACAGTAAGAGAATTA
TGCAGTGCTGCCATAACCATGAGTGATAACACTGCGGCCAACTTACTTCTGACAACGATCGGAGGACCGA
AGGAGCTAACCGCTTTTTTGCACAACATGGGGGATCATGTAACTCGCCTTGATCGTTGGGAACCGGAGCT
GAATGAAGCCATACCAAACGACGAGCGTGACACCACGATGCCTGTAGCAATGGCAACAACGTTGCGCAAA
CTATTAACTGGCGAACTACTTACTCTAGCTTCCCGGCAACAATTAATAGACTGGATGGAGGCGGATAAAG
TTGCAGGACCACTTCTGCGCTCGGCCCTTCCGGCTGGCTGGTTTATTGCTGATAAATCTGGAGCCGGTGA
GCGTGGGTCTCGCGGTATCATTGCAGCACTGGGGCCAGATGGTAAGCCCTCCCGTATCGTAGTTATCTAC
ACGACGGGGAGTCAGGCAACTATGGATGAACGAAATAGACAGATCGCTGAGATAGGTGCCTCACTGATTA
AGCATTGGTAACTGTCAGACCAAGTTTACTCATATATACTTTAGATTGATTTAAAACTTCATTTTTAATT
TAAAAGGATCTAGGTGAAGATCCTTTTTGATAATCTCATGACCAAAATCCCTTAACGTGAGTTTTCGTTC
CACTGAGCGTCAGACCCCGTAGAAAAGATCAAAGGATCTTCTTGAGATCCTTTTTTTCTGCGCGTAATCT
GCTGCTTGCAAACAAAAAAACCACCGCTACCAGCGGTGGTTTGTTTGCCGGATCAAGAGCTACCAACTCT
TTTTCCGAAGGTAACTGGCTTCAGCAGAGCGCAGATACCAAATACTGTTCTTCTAGTGTAGCCGTAGTTA
GGCCACCACTTCAAGAACTCTGTAGCACCGCCTACATACCTCGCTCTGCTAATCCTGTTACCAGTGGCTG
CTGCCAGTGGCGATAAGTCGTGTCTTACCGGGTTGGACTCAAGACGATAGTTACCGGATAAGGCGCAGCG
GTCGGGCTGAACGGGGGGTTCGTGCACACAGCCCAGCTTGGAGCGAACGACCTACACCGAACTGAGATAC
CTACAGCGTGAGCTATGAGAAAGCGCCACGCTTCCCGAAGGGAGAAAGGCGGACAGGTATCCGGTAAGCG
GCAGGGTCGGAACAGGAGAGCGCACGAGGGAGCTTCCAGGGGGAAACGCCTGGTATCTTTATAGTCCTGT
CGGGTTTCGCCACCTCTGACTTGAGCGTCGATTTTTGTGATGCTCGTCAGGGGGGCGGAGCCTATGGAAA
AACGCCAGCAACGCGGCCTTTTTACGGTTCCTGGCCTTTTGCTGGCCTTTTGCTCACATGTTCTTTCCTG
CGTTATCCCCTGATTCTGTGGATAACCGTATTACCGCCTTTGAGTGAGCTGATACCGCTCGCCGCAGCCG
AACGACCGAGCGCAGCGAGTCAGTGAGCGAGGAAGCGGAAGAGCGCCCAATACGCAAACCGCCTCTCCCC
GCGCGTTGGCCGATTCATTAATGCAGCTGGCACGACAGGTTTCCCGACTGGAAAGCGGGCAGTGAGCGCA
ACGCAATTAATGTGAGTTAGCTCACTCATTAGGCACCCCAGGCTTTACACTTTATGCTTCCGGCTCGTAT
GTTGTGTGGAATTGTGAGCGGATAACAATTTCACACAGGAAACAGCTATGACCATGATTACGCCAAGCGC
GCAATTAACCCTCACTAAAGGGAACAAAAGCTGGAGCTGCAAGCTTAATGTAGTCTTATGCAATACTCTT
GTAGTCTTGCAACATGGTAACGATGAGTTAGCAACATGCCTTACAAGGAGAGAAAAAGCACCGTGCATGC
CGATTGGTGGAAGTAAGGTGGTACGATCGTGCCTTATTAGGAAGGCAACAGACGGGTCTGACATGGATTG
GACGAACCACTGAATTGCCGCATTGCAGAGATATTGTATTTAAGTGCCTAGCTCGATACATAAACGGGTC
TCTCTGGTTAGACCAGATCTGAGCCTGGGAGCTCTCTGGCTAACTAGGGAACCCACTGCTTAAGCCTCAA
TAAAGCTTGCCTTGAGTGCTTCAAGTAGTGTGTGCCCGTCTGTTGTGTGACTCTGGTAACTAGAGATCCC
TCAGACCCTTTTAGTCAGTGTGGAAAATCTCTAGCAGTGGCGCCCGAACAGGGACTTGAAAGCGAAAGGG
AAACCAGAGGAGCTCTCTCGACGCAGGACTCGGCTTGCTGAAGCGCGCACGGCAAGAGGCGAGGGGCGGC
GACTGGTGAGTACGCCAAAAATTTTGACTAGCGGAGGCTAGAAGGAGAGAGATGGGTGCGAGAGCGTCAG
TATTAAGCGGGGGAGAATTAGATCGCGATGGGAAAAAATTCGGTTAAGGCCAGGGGGAAAGAAAAAATAT
AAATTAAAACATATAGTATGGGCAAGCAGGGAGCTAGAACGATTCGCAGTTAATCCTGGCCTGTTAGAAA
CATCAGAAGGCTGTAGACAAATACTGGGACAGCTACAACCATCCCTTCAGACAGGATCAGAAGAACTTAG
ATCATTATATAATACAGTAGCAACCCTCTATTGTGTGCATCAAAGGATAGAGATAAAAGACACCAAGGAA
GCTTTAGACAAGATAGAGGAAGAGCAAAACAAAAGTAAGACCACCGCACAGCAAGCGGCCGCTGATCTTC
AGACCTGGAGGAGGAGATATGAGGGACAATTGGAGAAGTGAATTATATAAATATAAAGTAGTAAAAATTG
AACCATTAGGAGTAGCACCCACCAAGGCAAAGAGAAGAGTGGTGCAGAGAGAAAAAAGAGCAGTGGGAAT
AGGAGCTTTGTTCCTTGGGTTCTTGGGAGCAGCAGGAAGCACTATGGGCGCAGCGTCAATGACGCTGACG
GTACAGGCCAGACAATTATTGTCTGGTATAGTGCAGCAGCAGAACAATTTGCTGAGGGCTATTGAGGCGC
AACAGCATCTGTTGCAACTCACAGTCTGGGGCATCAAGCAGCTCCAGGCAAGAATCCTGGCTGTGGAAAG
ATACCTAAAGGATCAACAGCTCCTGGGGATTTGGGGTTGCTCTGGAAAACTCATTTGCACCACTGCTGTG
CCTTGGAATGCTAGTTGGAGTAATAAATCTCTGGAACAGATTTGGAATCACACGACCTGGATGGAGTGGG
ACAGAGAAATTAACAATTACACAAGCTTAATACACTCCTTAATTGAAGAATCGCAAAACCAGCAAGAAAA
GAATGAACAAGAATTATTGGAATTAGATAAATGGGCAAGTTTGTGGAATTGGTTTAACATAACAAATTGG
CTGTGGTATATAAAATTATTCATAATGATAGTAGGAGGCTTGGTAGGTTTAAGAATAGTTTTTGCTGTAC
TTTCTATAGTGAATAGAGTTAGGCAGGGATATTCACCATTATCGTTTCAGACCCACCTCCCAACCCCGAG
GGGACCCGACAGGCCCGAAGGAATAGAAGAAGAAGGTGGAGAGAGAGACAGAGACAGATCCATTCGATTA
GTGAACGGATCTCGACGGTATCGGTTAACTTTTAAAAGAAAAGGGGGGATTGGGGGGTACAGTGCAGGGG
AAAGAATAGTAGACATAATAGCAACAGACATACAAACTAAAGAATTACAAAAACAAATTACAAAATTCAA
AATTTTATCGATAAGCTTGGGAGTTCCGCGTTACATAACTTACGGTAAATGGCCCGCCTGGCTGACCGCC
CAACGACCCCCGCCCATTGACGTCAATAATGACGTATGTTCCCATAGTAACGCCAATAGGGACTTTCCAT
TGACGTCAATGGGTGGAGTATTTACGGTAAACTGCCCACTTGGCAGTACATCAAGTGTATCATATGCCAA
GTACGCCCCCTATTGACGTCAATGACGGTAAATGGCCCGCCTGGCATTATGCCCAGTACATGACCTTATG
GGACTTTCCTACTTGGCAGTACATCTACGTATTAGTCATCGCTATTACCATGGTGATGCGGTTTTGGCAG
TACATCAATGGGCGTGGATAGCGGTTTGACTCACGGGGATTTCCAAGTCTCCACCCCATTGACGTCAATG
GGAGTTTGTTTTGGCACCAAAATCAACGGGACTTTCCAAAATGTCGTAACAACTCCGCCCCATTGACGCA
AATGGGCGGTAGGCGTGTACGGTGGGAGGTCTATATAAGCAGAGCTCGTTTAGTGAACCGTCAGATCGCC
TGGAGACGCCATCCACGCTGTTTTGACCTCCATAGAAGACACCGACTCTAGTCCAGTGTGGTGGAATTCT
GCAGATATCAACAAGTTTGTACAAAAAAGCAGGCTTCACCATGGCAGCCGAGACTCGGAACGTGGCCGGA
GCAGAGGCCCCACCGCCCCAGAAGCGCTACTACCGGCAACGTGCTCACTCCAACCCCATGGCGGACCACA
CGCTGCGCTACCCTGTGAAGCCAGAGGAGATGGACTGGTCTGAGCTATACCCAGAGTTCTTCGCTCCACT
CACTCAAAATCAGAGCCACGACGATCCGAAAGACAAAAAGGAAAAGAGAGCTCAGGCCCAAGTGGAGTTT
GCAGACATAGGCTGTGGCTATGGTGGCCTGTTAGTGGAACTGTCACCGCTGTTCCCAGACACACTTATTC
TGGGTCTGGAGATCCGTGTTAAAGTGTCTGATTACGTACAAGACCGGATTCGGGCCCTACGCGCAGCTCC
TGCAGGTGGCTTCCAGAACATCGCCTGTCTCCGTAGCAATGCCATGAAGCACCTGCCGAATTTTTTTTAT
AAAGGCCAGCTGACAAAGATGTTCTTCCTCTTCCCCGACCCGCACTTTAAACGTACGAAACACAAGTGGC
GAATCATCAGTCCCACCCTGCTAGCAGAATATGCCTACGTGCTAAGAGTTGGGGGGCTGGTGTATACCAT
AACCGATGTGCTGGAGCTACACGATTGGATGTGTACCCACTTTGAAGAGCACCCACTGTTTGAGCGTGTG
CCTCTGGAGGACCTGAGTGAAGACCCCGTTGTGGGACATCTAGGCACCTCAACTGAGGAGGGGAAGAAAG
TTCTACGTAATGGAGGGAAGAATTTCCCAGCCATCTTCCGAAGAATACAAGATCCCGTCCTCCAGGCAGT
GACCTCCCAAACCAGCCTGCCTGGTCACTGAAACCCAGCTTTCTTGTACAAAGTGGTTGATATCCAGCAC
AGTGGCGGCCGCTCGACAATCAACCTCTGGATTACAAAATTTGTGAAAGATTGACTGGTATTCTTAACTA
TGTTGCTCCTTTTACGCTATGTGGATACGCTGCTTTAATGCCTTTGTATCATGCTATTGCTTCCCGTATG
GCTTTCATTTTCTCCTCCTTGTATAAATCCTGGTTGCTGTCTCTTTATGAGGAGTTGTGGCCCGTTGTCA
GGCAACGTGGCGTGGTGTGCACTGTGTTTGCTGACGCAACCCCCACTGGTTGGGGCATTGCCACCACCTG
TCAGCTCCTTTCCGGGACTTTCGCTTTCCCCCTCCCTATTGCCACGGCGGAACTCATCGCCGCCTGCCTT
GCCCGCTGCTGGACAGGGGCTCGGCTGTTGGGCACTGACAATTCCGTGGTGTTGTCGGGGAAGCTGACGT
CCTTTCCATGGCTGCTCGCCTGTGTTGCCACCTGGATTCTGCGCGGGACGTCCTTCTGCTACGTCCCTTC
GGCCCTCAATCCAGCGGACCTTCCTTCCCGCGGCCTGCTGCCGGCTCTGCGGCCTCTTCCGCGTCTTCGC
CTTCGCCCTCAGACGAGTCGGATCTCCCTTTGGGCCGCCTCCCCGCCTGGAATTCTGCAGATATCCGGAC
TAGTGATCTAATTCTACCGGGTAGGGGAGGCGCTTTTCCCAAGGCAGTCTGGAGCATGCGCTTTAGCAGC
CCCGCTGGGCACTTGGCGCTACACAAGTGGCCTCTGGCCTCGCACACATTCCACATCCACCGGTAGGCGC
CAACCGGCTCCGTTCTTTGGTGGCCCCTTCGCGCCACCTTCTACTCCTCCCCTAGTCAGGAAGTTCCCCC
CCGCCCCGCAGCTCGCGTCGTGCAGGACGTGACAAATGGAAGTAGCACGTCTCACTAGTCTCGTGCAGAT
GGACAGCACCGCTGAGCAATGGAAGCGGGTAGGCCTTTGGGGCAGCGGCCAATAGCAGCTTTGCTCCTTC
GCTTTCTGGGCTCAGAGGCTGGGAAGGGGTGGGTCCGGGGGCGGGCTCAGGGGCGGGCTCAGGGGCGGGG
CGGGCGCCCGAAGGTCCTCCGGAGGCCCGGCATTCTGCACGCTTCAAAAGCGCACGTCTGCCGCGCTGTT
CTCCTCTTCCTCATCTCCGGGCCTTTCGACCTGCAGCCAATATGGGATCGGCCATTGAACAAGATGGATT
GCACGCAGGTTCTCCGGCCGCTTGGGTGGAGAGGCTATTCGGCTATGACTGGGCACAACAGACAATCGGC
TGCTCTGATGCCGCCGTGTTCCGGCTGTCAGCGCAGGGGCGCCCGGTTCTTTTTGTCAAGACCGACCTGT
CCGGTGCCCTGAATGAACTGCAGGACGAGGCAGCGCGGCTATCGTGGCTGGCCACGACGGGCGTTCCTTG
CGCAGCTGTGCTCGACGTTGTCACTGAAGCGGGAAGGGACTGGCTGCTATTGGGCGAAGTGCCGGGGCAG
GATCTCCTGTCATCTCACCTTGCTCCTGCCGAGAAAGTATCCATCATGGCTGATGCAATGCGGCGGCTGC
ATACGCTTGATCCGGCTACCTGCCCATTCGACCACCAAGCGAAACATCGCATCGAGCGAGCACGTACTCG
GATGGAAGCCGGTCTTGTCGATCAGGATGATCTGGACGAAGAGCATCAGGGGCTCGCGCCAGCCGAACTG
TTCGCCAGGCTCAAGGCGCGCATGCCCGACGGCGAGGATCTCGTCGTGACCCATGGCGATGCCTGCTTGC
CGAATATCATGGTGGAAAATGGCCGCTTTTCTGGATTCATCGACTGTGGCCGGCTGGGTGTGGCGGACCG
CTATCAGGACATAGCGTTGGCTACCCGTGATATTGCTGAAGAGCTTGGCGGCGAATGGGCTGACCGCTTC
CTCGTGCTTTACGGTATCGCCGCTCCCGATTCGCAGCGCATCGCCTTCTATCGCCTTCTTGACGAGTTCT
TCTGAGGGGATCCGTCGAGGGCCCGGTACCTTTAAGACCAATGACTTACAAGGCAGCTGTAGATCTTAGC
CACTTTTTAAAAGAAAAGGGGGGACTGGAAGGGCTAGCTCACTCCCAACGAAGACAAGATCTGCTTTTTG
CTTGTACTGGGTCTCTCTGGTTAGACCAGATCTGAGCCTGGGAGCTCTCTGGCTAACTAGGGAACCCACT
GCTTAAGCCTCAATAAAGCTTGCCTTGAGTGCTTCAAGTAGTGTGTGCCCGTCTGTTGTGTGACTCTGGT
AACTAGAGATCCCTCAGACCCTTTTAGTCAGTGTGGAAAATCTCTAGCAGTAGTAGTTCATGTCATCTTA
TTATTCAGTATTTATAACTTGCAAAGAAATGAATATCAGAGAGTGAGAGGAACTTGTTTATTGCAGCTTA
TAATGGTTACAAATAAAGCAATAGCATCACAAATTTCACAAATAAAGCATTTTTTTCACTGCATTCTAGT
TGTGGTTTGTCCAAACTCATCAATGTATCTTATCATGTCTGGCTCTAGCTATCCCGCCCCTAACTCCGCC
CATCCCGCCCCTAACTCCGCCCAGTTCCGCCCATTCTCCGCCCCATGGCTGACTAATTTTTTTTATTTAT
GCAGAGGCCGAGGCCGCCTCGGCCTCTGAGCTATTCCAGAAGTAGTGAGGAGGCTTTTTTGGAGGCCTAG
GGACGTACCCAATTCGCCCTATAGTGAGTCGTATTACGCGCGCTCACTGGCCGTCGTTTTACAACGTCGT
GACTGGGAAAACCCTGGCGTTACCCAACTTAATCGCCTTGCAGCACATCCCCCTTTCGCCAGCTGGCGTA
ATAGCGAAGAGGCCCGCACCGATCGCCCTTCCCAACAGTTGCGCAGCCTGAATGGCGAATGGG
[124 nt withheld, positions 8534-8657]
C
[91 nt withheld, positions 8659-8749]
A
[49 nt withheld, positions 8751-8799]
CCTTTGACGTTGGAGTCCACGTTCTTT
[37 nt withheld, positions 8827-8863]
ACCCTATCTCGGTCTATTCTTTTGATTTATAAGGGATTTTGCCGATTTCGGCCTATTGGTTAAAAAATGA
GCTGATTTAACAAAAATTTAACGCGAATTTTAACAAAATATTAACGCTTACAATTT
Features (pLannotate 1.2.2; 30 found; start..end, strand, type, name):
     26..130     +  promoter       AmpR promoter: bla
    131..991     +  CDS            AmpR: β-lactamase; bla; confers resistance to ampicillin, carbenicillin, and related antibiotics
   1162..1750    +  rep_origin     ori: high-copy-number ColE1/pMB1/pBR322/pUC origin of replication
   1933..2025    +  CDS            lacI (fragment): lac repressor; lacI; The lac repressor binds to the lac operator to inhibit transcription in E. coli. This inhibition can be relieved by adding lactose or isopropyl-β-D-thiogalactopyranoside (IPTG).
   2038..2059    +  protein_bind   CAP binding site: CAP binding activates transcription in the presence of cAMP. E. coli catabolite activator protein
   2074..2104    +  promoter       lac promoter: promoter for the E. coli lac operon
   2112..2128    +  protein_bind   lac operator: The lac repressor binds to the lac operator to inhibit transcription in E. coli. This inhibition can be relieved by adding lactose or isopropyl-β-D-thiogalactopyranoside (IPTG). lac repressor encoded by lacI
   2173..2191    +  promoter       T3 promoter: promoter for bacteriophage T3 RNA polymerase
   2219..2445    +  promoter       RSV promoter: Rous sarcoma virus enhancer/promoter
   2446..2626    +  LTR            5' LTR (truncated): truncated 5' long terminal repeat (LTR) from HIV-1
   2673..2798    +  misc_feature   HIV-1 Ψ: packaging signal of human immunodeficiency virus type 1
   2782..3145    +  CDS            HIV-1 gag (fragment): gag protein from human immunodeficiency virus 1; gag
   3291..3524    +  misc_feature   RRE: The Rev response element (RRE) of HIV-1 allows for Rev-dependent mRNA export from the nucleus to the cytoplasm.
   3901..4001    +  CDS            Rev (fragment): human immunodeficiency virus 1 (HIV-1) Rev protein; rev; enhances nuclear export of unspliced and incompletely spliced viral mRNAs
   4020..4136    +  misc_feature   cPPT/CTS: central polypurine tract and central termination sequence of HIV-1
   4159..4462    +  enhancer       CMV enhancer: human cytomegalovirus immediate early enhancer
   4463..4666    +  promoter       CMV promoter: human cytomegalovirus (CMV) immediate early promoter
   4771..4795    +  protein_bind   attB1: mutant version of attB; recombination site for the Gateway® BP reaction BP Clonase™
   4801..5628    +  CDS            METTL1: TRMB_HUMAN - Also known as C12orf1 From Homo sapiens (Human).
   5633..5657    -  protein_bind   attB2: mutant version of attB; recombination site for the Gateway® BP reaction BP Clonase™
   5688..6276    +  misc_feature   WPRE: woodchuck hepatitis virus posttranscriptional regulatory element
   6319..6818    +  promoter       PGK promoter: mouse phosphoglycerate kinase 1 promoter
   6832..7635    +  CDS            NeoR/KanR: aminoglycoside phosphotransferase from Tn5; aph(3')-II (or nptII); confers resistance to neomycin, kanamycin, and G418 (Geneticin®)
   7656..7793    +  CDS            nef (fragment): NEF_HV1LA - Experimental evidence at protein level: Swiss-Prot protein existence level 1. Extracellular Nef protein targets CD4(+) T-lymphocytes for apoptosis by interacting with CXCR4 surface receptors. From Human immunodeficiency virus type 1 group M subtype B (isolate Lai) (HIV-1).
   7779..7959    +  LTR            5' LTR (truncated): truncated 5' long terminal repeat (LTR) from HIV-1
   8031..8152    +  polyA_signal   SV40 poly(A) signal: SV40 polyadenylation signal
   8192..8327    +  rep_origin     SV40 ori: SV40 origin of replication
   8348..8366    -  promoter       T7 promoter: promoter for bacteriophage T7 RNA polymerase
   8374..8529    +  CDS            lacZα (fragment): LacZα fragment of β-galactosidase; lacZ fragment
   8534..8962    +  rep_origin     f1 ori (sequence partly withheld): f1 bacteriophage origin of replication; arrow indicates direction of (+) strand synthesis
