[The description below was written by a language model from this plasmid's Addgene catalogue record and pLannotate feature annotations shown in this document.]
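Description:
pdest METTL1-WT Neo is a lentiviral mammalian expression plasmid of about 9 kb that carries the wild-type human METTL1 coding sequence (828 bp), which encodes a tRNA methyltransferase also known as TRMT8. The insert was introduced by Gateway recombination into the pdest Neo destination backbone, so it sits between attB1 and attB2 sites. It lies downstream of the human CMV immediate-early enhancer and promoter and upstream of a WPRE, which improves transcript stability and expression. No epitope tag or fluorescent reporter is annotated on the open reading frame. A separate cassette follows, in which the mouse PGK promoter drives the Tn5 neomycin phosphotransferase gene, allowing G418 selection of transduced or transfected cells.

The viral architecture has the layout typical of third-generation transfer vectors. An RSV promoter replaces the U3 region of a truncated HIV-1 5' LTR, followed by the Ψ packaging signal with a gag fragment, the RRE for Rev-dependent nuclear export, and the cPPT/CTS element. The downstream LTR is also annotated as truncated, consistent with a self-inactivating design, although the record does not say so explicitly; it is followed by an SV40 polyadenylation signal. Packaging functions must be supplied from separate plasmids.

In bacteria the plasmid is maintained with ampicillin resistance and a ColE1/pUC-type origin. The catalogue nevertheless lists it as low copy and names a recombination-deficient strain, as is common for LTR-containing plasmids. SV40 and f1 origins, T3 and T7 promoters and lac-derived fragments are backbone remnants. The stated purpose is METTL1 expression in mammalian cells. The "WT" label and the title of the associated publication suggest that it serves as the wild-type reference in studies of METTL1's roles in tRNA aminoacylation and oncogenic transformation.
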