Addgene plasmid #223058: pdest METTL1-WT Neo
Purpose: METTL1 gene expression in mammalian cells
Depositing lab: Alejandro Gutierrez. Depositing organization: Boston Children's Hospital. Publication: A methyltransferase-independent role for METTL1 in tRNA aminoacylation and oncogenic transformation. Ali RH, Orellana EA, Lee SH, Chae YC, Chen Y, Clauwaert J, Kennedy AL, Gutierrez AE, Papke DJ, Valenzuela M, Silverman B, Falzetta A, Ficarro SB, Marto JA, Fletcher CDM, Perez-Atayde A, Alcindor T, Shimamura A, Prensner JR, Gregory RI, Gutierrez A. Mol Cell. 2025 Mar 6;85(5):948-961.e11. doi: 10.1016/j.molcel.2025.01.003. Epub 2025 Jan 31. PubMed 39892392.
Backbone
  Vector backbone: pdest Neo
  Vector type: Mammalian Expression, Lentiviral
  Selectable markers: Neomycin (select with G418)
Growth in bacteria
  Bacterial resistance: Ampicillin, 100 μg/mL
  Growth temperature: 37°C
  Growth strain: NEB Stable
  Copy number: Low Copy
Gene/Insert
  Gene/Insert name: METTL1
  Species: H. sapiens (human)
  Insert size (bp): 828
  Entrez Gene: METTL1 (a.k.a. C12orf1, TRM8, TRMT8, YDL201w)
  Promoter: CMV
  Cloning method: Gateway Cloning
  Sequencing primers: 5′ CGCAAATGGGCGGTAGGCGTG
Terms and licenses: Academic/Nonprofit Terms; Industry Terms: Not Available to Industry
How to cite: pdest METTL1-WT Neo was a gift from Alejandro Gutierrez (Addgene plasmid # 223058 ; http://n2t.net/addgene:223058 ; RRID:Addgene_223058)
